Addgene plasmid #42701: TAL3238
Depositing lab: Keith Joung. Depositing organization: Massachusetts General Hospital. Publication: Targeted gene disruption in somatic zebrafish cells using engineered TALENs. Sander JD, Cade L, Khayter C, Reyon D, Peterson RT, Joung JK, Yeh JR. Nat Biotechnol. 2011 Aug 5;29(8):697-8. doi: 10.1038/nbt.1934. PubMed 21822241.
Backbone
  Vector backbone: JDS74
  Backbone manufacturer: Addgene plasmid #32288
  Backbone size w/o insert (bp): 6447
  Vector type: Mammalian Expression ; T7
Growth in bacteria
  Bacterial resistance: Ampicillin, 100 μg/mL
  Growth temperature: 37°C
  Growth strain: XL1 Blue
  Copy number: High Copy
Gene/Insert
  Gene/Insert name: ZebrafishCommunity-DGKE-left (alt name: DGKE)
  Species: D. rerio (zebrafish)
  Insert size (bp): 1640
  Promoter: CMV
  Tag / fusion protein: 3X Flag (N terminal on backbone); WT FOKI (C terminal on backbone)
  Cloning method: Restriction Enzyme; 5′ cloning site N/A (destroyed during cloning); 3′ cloning site N/A (destroyed during cloning)
  Sequencing primers: 5′ CMV-F; 3′ BGH-rev
Terms and licenses: Academic/Nonprofit Terms; Industry Terms: Not Available to Industry
Depositor comments: Target binding site: TATGGTGTCAAACCACAG It is strongly recommended that users perform a diagnostic digest to verify this plasmid prior to use. For example, a double digest of the plasmid with BamHI and KpnI should result in two bands at 2.3kb and 5.8kb.
How to cite: TAL3238 was a gift from Keith Joung (Addgene plasmid # 42701 ; http://n2t.net/addgene:42701 ; RRID:Addgene_42701)
