[The description below was written by a language model from this plasmid's Addgene catalogue record.]
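Description:
TAL3238 is a TALEN expression plasmid built on the JDS74 backbone, a roughly 6.4 kb mammalian expression vector that also carries a T7 promoter. It is a high-copy plasmid maintained in E. coli under ampicillin selection; the record does not name the origin of replication and provides no feature table. The insert, about 1.6 kb and named ZebrafishCommunity-DGKE-left, is an engineered TAL effector repeat array designed to recognise a specific site in the zebrafish (D. rerio) DGKE gene. It was introduced by restriction cloning, and the sites used were destroyed in the process.

The backbone supplies the flanking parts of the nuclease. A 3X Flag tag lies at the N terminus and a wild-type FokI cleavage domain at the C terminus, so the cloned repeat array completes a single open reading frame encoding one TALEN monomer. Expression is driven by the CMV promoter, and the use of a BGH reverse sequencing primer suggests a BGH polyadenylation region downstream. The T7 designation indicates that the coding sequence can also be transcribed in vitro, which is the usual way of producing mRNA for injection into zebrafish embryos.

Because FokI cuts only as a dimer, this "left" monomer is meant to be used with a matching "right" TALEN that binds the opposite half-site. The record does not identify that partner. Paired binding produces a double-strand break between the two half-sites, and error-prone repair of the break generates insertions and deletions that disrupt the gene. This fits the associated work on targeted gene disruption in zebrafish cells with engineered TALENs. The depositor advises confirming the plasmid by diagnostic digest before use, a sensible check given the repetitive nature of TAL arrays.
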