>Addgene plasmid #42701 | TAL3238 | depositor partial sequence | sequence record 57821 | TAL3238 sequence 2430 bps
TCTAGAGCTAGCACCATGGACTACAAAGACCATGACGGTGATTATAAAGATCATGACATCGATTACAAGG
ATGACGATGACAAGATGGCCCCCAAGAAGAAGAGGAAGGTGGGCATTCACCGCGGGGTACCTATGGTGGA
CTTGAGGACACTCGGTTATTCGCAACAGCAACAGGAGAAAATCAAGCCTAAGGTCAGGAGCACCGTCGCG
CAACACCACGAGGCGCTTGTGGGGCATGGCTTCACTCATGCGCATATTGTCGCGCTTTCACAGCACCCTG
CGGCGCTTGGGACGGTGGCTGTCAAATACCAAGATATGATTGCGGCCCTGCCCGAAGCCACGCACGAGGC
AATTGTAGGGGTCGGTAAACAGTGGTCGGGAGCGCGAGCACTTGAGGCGCTGCTGACTGTGGCGGGTGAG
CTTAGGGGGCCTCCGCTCCAGCTCGACACCGGGCAGCTGCTGAAGATCGCGAAGAGAGGGGGAGTAACAG
CGGTAGAGGCAGTGCACGCCTGGCGCAATGCGCTCACCGGGGCCCCCTTGAACCTGACCCCAGACCAGGT
AGTCGCAATCGCGTCGAACATTGGGGGAAAGCAAGCCCTGGAAACCGTGCAAAGGTTGTTGCCGGTCCTT
TGTCAAGACCACGGCCTTACACCGGAGCAAGTCGTGGCCATTGCAAGCAATGGGGGTGGCAAACAGGCTC
TTGAGACGGTTCAGAGACTTCTCCCAGTTCTCTGTCAAGCCCACGGGCTGACTCCCGATCAAGTTGTAGC
GATTGCGAATAACAATGGAGGGAAACAAGCATTGGAGACTGTCCAACGGCTCCTTCCCGTGTTGTGTCAA
GCCCACGGTTTGACGCCTGCACAAGTGGTCGCCATCGCCAACAACAACGGCGGTAAGCAGGCGCTGGAAA
CAGTACAGCGCCTGCTGCCTGTACTGTGCCAGGATCATGGACTGACCCCAGACCAGGTAGTCGCAATCGC
GTCAAACGGAGGGGGAAAGCAAGCCCTGGAAACCGTGCAAAGGTTGTTGCCGGTCCTTTGTCAAGACCAC
GGCCTTACACCGGAGCAAGTCGTGGCCATTGCAAATAATAACGGTGGCAAACAGGCTCTTGAGACGGTTC
AGAGACTTCTCCCAGTTCTCTGTCAAGCCCACGGGCTGACTCCCGATCAAGTTGTAGCGATTGCGTCCAA
CGGTGGAGGGAAACAAGCATTGGAGACTGTCCAACGGCTCCTTCCCGTGTTGTGTCAAGCCCACGGTTTG
ACGCCTGCACAAGTGGTCGCCATCGCCAGCCATGATGGCGGTAAGCAGGCGCTGGAAACAGTACAGCGCC
TGCTGCCTGTACTGTGCCAGGATCATGGACTGACCCCAGACCAGGTAGTCGCAATCGCGTCGAACATTGG
GGGAAAGCAAGCCCTGGAAACCGTGCAAAGGTTGTTGCCGGTCCTTTGTCAAGACCACGGCCTTACACCG
GAGCAAGTCGTGGCCATTGCAAGCAACATCGGTGGCAAACAGGCTCTTGAGACGGTTCAGAGACTTCTCC
CAGTTCTCTGTCAAGCCCACGGGCTGACTCCCGATCAAGTTGTAGCGATTGCGTCGAACATTGGAGGGAA
ACAAGCATTGGAGACTGTCCAACGGCTCCTTCCCGTGTTGTGTCAAGCCCACGGTTTGACGCCTGCACAA
GTGGTCGCCATCGCCAGCCATGATGGCGGTAAGCAGGCGCTGGAAACAGTACAGCGCCTGCTGCCTGTAC
TGTGCCAGGATCATGGACTGACCCCAGACCAGGTAGTCGCAATCGCGTCACATGACGGGGGAAAGCAAGC
CCTGGAAACCGTGCAAAGGTTGTTGCCGGTCCTTTGTCAAGACCACGGCCTTACACCGGAGCAAGTCGTG
GCCATTGCAAGCAACATCGGTGGCAAACAGGCTCTTGAGACGGTTCAGAGACTTCTCCCAGTTCTCTGTC
AAGCCCACGGGCTGACTCCCGATCAAGTTGTAGCGATTGCGTCGCATGACGGAGGGAAACAAGCATTGGA
GACTGTCCAACGGCTCCTTCCCGTGTTGTGTCAAGCCCACGGTTTGACGCCTGCACAAGTGGTCGCCATC
GCCTCCAATATTGGCGGTAAGCAGGCGCTGGAAACAGTACAGCGCCTGCTGCCTGTACTGTGCCAGGATC
ATGGACTGACACCCGAACAGGTGGTCGCCATTGCTAATAATAACGGAGGACGGCCAGCCTTGGAGTCCAT
CGTAGCCCAATTGTCCAGGCCCGATCCCGCGTTGGCTGCGTTAACGAATGACCATCTGGTGGCGTTGGCA
TGTCTTGGTGGACGACCCGCGCTCGATGCAGTCAAAAAGGGTCTGCCTCATGCTCCCGCATTGATCAAAA
GAACCAACCGGCGGATTCCCGAGAGAACTTCCCATCGAGTCGCGGGATCC
