>Addgene plasmid #42701 | TAL3238 | addgene partial sequence | sequence record 61134 | JDS-TALEN-F 5'-TAGGGGTCGGTAAACAGTGG-3'
TGGCGGGTGAGCTTAGGGGGCCTCCGCTCCAGCTCGACACCGGGCAGCTGCTGAAGATCGCGAAGAGAGG
GGGAGTAACAGCGGTAGAGGCAGTGCACGCCTGGCGCAATGCGCTCACCGGGGCCCCCTTGAACCTGACC
CCAGACCAGGTAGTCGCAATCGCGTCGAACATTGGGGGAAAGCAAGCCCTGGAAACCGTGCAAAGGTTGT
TGCCGGTCCTTTGTCAAGACCACGGCCTTACACCGGAGCAAGTCGTGGCCATTGCAAGCAATGGGGGTGG
CAAACAGGCTCTTGAGACGGTTCAGAGACTTCTCCCAGTTCTCTGTCAAGCCCACGGGCTGACTCCCGAT
CAAGTTGTAGCGATTGCGAATAACAATGGAGGGAAACAAGCATTGGAGACTGTCCAACGGCTCCTTCCCG
TGTTGTGTCAAGCCCACGGTTTGACGCCTGCACAAGTGGTCGCCATCGCCAACAACAACGGCGGTAAGCA
GGCGCTGGAAACAGTACAGCGCCTGCTGCCTGTACTGTGCCAGGATCATGGACTGACCCCAGACCAGGTA
GTCGCAATCGCGTCAAACGGAGGGGGAAAGCAAGCCCTGGAAACCGTGCAAAGGTTGTTGCCGGTCCTTT
GTCAAGACCACGGCCTTACACCGGAGCAAGTCGTGGCCATTGCAAATAATAACGGTGGCAAACAGGCTCT
TGAGACGGTTCAGAGACTTCTCCCAGTTCTCTGTCAAGCCCACGGGCTGACTCCCGATCAAGTTGTAGCG
ATTGCGTCCAACGGTGGAGGGAAACAAGCATTGGAGACTGTCCAACGGCTCCTTCCCGTGTTGTGTCAAG
CCCACGGTTTGACGCCTGCACAAGTGGTCGCCATCGCCAGCCATGATGGCGGTAAGCAGGCGCTGGAAAC
AGTACAGCGCCTGCTGC
